Addgene plasmid #136749: pISH-Olfr288
Purpose: Template to synthesize riboprobes for in situ hybridization (ISH) for Olfr288
Depositing lab: Peter Mombaerts. Depositing organization: Max Planck Research Unit for Neurogenetics. Publication: The Zonal Organization of Odorant Receptor Gene Choice in the Main Olfactory Epithelium of the Mouse. Zapiec B, Mombaerts P. Cell Rep. 2020 Mar 24;30(12):4220-4234.e5. doi: 10.1016/j.celrep.2020.02.110. PubMed 32209480.
Backbone
  Vector backbone: pGEM-T-Easy
  Vector type: in situ probe
Growth in bacteria
  Bacterial resistance: Ampicillin, 100 μg/mL
  Growth temperature: 37°C
  Growth strain: DH5alpha
  Copy number: High Copy
Gene/Insert
  Gene/Insert name: Olfr288
  Species: M. musculus (mouse)
  Mutation: ISH Probe insert
  Entrez Gene: Olfr288 (a.k.a. C85333, MOR286-3P, GA_x5J8B7W76D0-7609197-7608973)
  Cloning method: Unknown
Terms and licenses: Academic/Nonprofit Terms; Industry Terms: Not Available to Industry
Depositor comments: ISH probe for mouse gene: Olfr288 aka MOR286-3p
How to cite: pISH-Olfr288 was a gift from Peter Mombaerts (Addgene plasmid # 136749 ; http://n2t.net/addgene:136749 ; RRID:Addgene_136749)
