[The description below was written by a language model from this plasmid's Addgene catalogue record and pLannotate feature annotations shown in this document.]
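Description:
pISH-Olfr288 is a small (about 3.6 kb) bacterial plasmid built on the pGEM-T-Easy cloning backbone. It serves as a transcription template for making riboprobes against the mouse odorant receptor gene Olfr288 (also known as MOR286-3P). It is propagated in E. coli as a high-copy plasmid through a ColE1/pUC-type origin and is selected with ampicillin via the β-lactamase (AmpR) gene and its own promoter. An f1 phage origin is also present, a standard backbone element that allows single-stranded DNA production.

The payload is a fragment of mouse Olfr288 described only as an "ISH probe insert". The record does not state which portion of the gene it covers, its orientation, or how it was cloned. The insert itself is not annotated in the feature table, but it evidently lies in the roughly 700 bp gap between the SP6 promoter and the oppositely oriented T7 promoter. A short hornet peptide match annotated in this region is almost certainly a spurious database hit rather than a designed element. The convergent phage promoters allow in vitro run-off transcription of either strand with SP6 or T7 RNA polymerase, giving antisense probe for detection and sense probe as a control. Because insert orientation is not recorded, which polymerase gives the antisense strand cannot be determined from the record. The surrounding lac promoter, operator, CAP site and lacZα fragments are remnants of the backbone's blue/white screening cassette, which the insert interrupts.

The plasmid is used to generate labelled riboprobes for in situ hybridization. It was deposited in connection with a study of the zonal organization of odorant receptor gene choice in the mouse main olfactory epithelium.
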