Features (pLannotate 1.2.2; 13 found; start..end, strand, type, name):
     18..110     +  CDS            lacI (fragment): lac repressor; lacI; The lac repressor binds to the lac operator to inhibit transcription in E. coli. This inhibition can be relieved by adding lactose or isopropyl-β-D-thiogalactopyranoside (IPTG).
    123..144     +  protein_bind   CAP binding site: CAP binding activates transcription in the presence of cAMP. E. coli catabolite activator protein
    159..189     +  promoter       lac promoter: promoter for the E. coli lac operon
    197..213     +  protein_bind   lac operator: The lac repressor binds to the lac operator to inhibit transcription in E. coli. This inhibition can be relieved by adding lactose or isopropyl-β-D-thiogalactopyranoside (IPTG). lac repressor encoded by lacI
    255..273     +  promoter       SP6 promoter: promoter for bacteriophage SP6 RNA polymerase
    285..347     +  CDS            VESPI_VESMG (fragment): Experimental evidence at protein level: Swiss-Prot protein existence level 1. Shows contractile activity on isolated ileum smooth muscle. From Vespa magnifica (Hornet).
   1010..1028    -  promoter       T7 promoter: promoter for bacteriophage T7 RNA polymerase
   1031..1188    +  CDS            lacZα (fragment): LacZα fragment of β-galactosidase; lacZ fragment
   1192..1620    +  rep_origin     f1 ori (sequence partly withheld): f1 bacteriophage origin of replication; arrow indicates direction of (+) strand synthesis
   1648..1698    -  misc_feature   bom (fragment): basis of mobility region from pBR322
   1725..1829    +  promoter       AmpR promoter: bla
   1830..2690    +  CDS            AmpR: β-lactamase; bla; confers resistance to ampicillin, carbenicillin, and related antibiotics
   2861..3449    +  rep_origin     ori: high-copy-number ColE1/pMB1/pBR322/pUC origin of replication
>Addgene plasmid #136749 | pISH-Olfr288 | addgene full sequence | sequence record 273448 | Addgene NGS Result
AGCGAGGAAGCGGAAGAGCGCCCAATACGCAAACCGCCTCTCCCCGCGCGTTGGCCGATTCATTAATGCA
GCTGGCACGACAGGTTTCCCGACTGGAAAGCGGGCAGTGAGCGCAACGCAATTAATGTGAGTTAGCTCAC
TCATTAGGCACCCCAGGCTTTACACTTTATGCTTCCGGCTCGTATGTTGTGTGGAATTGTGAGCGGATAA
CAATTTCACACAGGAAACAGCTATGACCATGATTACGCCAAGCTATTTAGGTGACACTATAGAATACTCA
AGCTATGCATCCAACGCGTTGGGAGCTCTCCCATATGGTCGACCTGCAGGCGGCCGCGAATTCACTAGTG
ATTTTTCTCAGCACCTCGCTTTTCAATTCTGGGGAAGCTCTAAAAAGGAGCCTTGCCACTAGACTCAGAC
CTAGAAGTTCTTCCTGATGTCTCAGGCTCATTTCTGACTTTATTTCCAGAATTGTTTTTCCCATGAATTT
TCTTTAAGGAGACGTGAGGCTTTCCTGACTAGTTCCTCTGTGTTCCGCAAGAGTCAATGAGTATTTAACT
CTATCTTGTCTGTATAGTTCTTTTACATGCCATCCCCTGGGGGAACTTTTTGCACATACATTTAGGAATA
AGTGACTTTTCAATCTTTTAATATGCCATATTAGACTTGGTATTGGAAACAAAGCAGACATGTAGATTAC
TGGAATTGATTAGAGGGTAGAATTCTATGTAACTTTAGCCATCTGAGTTTTGACAGATGCCTTGGTAGTG
CATGTCACCAACTACACAGGATCTACAGGTGCCTGGGAAGCAAGCCTCCATACTTCTGAGGGATTATTTA
ACCTCTGATCAGGCCCATGAAGAATTATGTTGATTAAGTGAACTGAGGTTGGGAAATCCACACTACAAGT
AGGCAGGACCATTCCTGGTTCCGTATAAAACCCAGCAAGCAATCGAATTCCCGCGGCCGCCATGGCGGCC
GGGAGCATGCGACGTCGGGCCCAATTCGCCCTATAGTGAGTCGTATTACAATTCACTGGCCGTCGTTTTA
CAACGTCGTGACTGGGAAAACCCTGGCGTTACCCAACTTAATCGCCTTGCAGCACATCCCCCTTTCGCCA
GCTGGCGTAATAGCGAAGAGGCCCGCACCGATCGCCCTTCCCAACAGTTGCGCAGCCTGAATGGCGAATG
G
[124 nt withheld, positions 1192-1315]
C
[91 nt withheld, positions 1317-1407]
A
[49 nt withheld, positions 1409-1457]
CCTTTGACGTTGGAGTCCACGTTCTTT
[37 nt withheld, positions 1485-1521]
ACCCTATCTCGGTCTATTCTTTTGATTTATAAGGGATTTTGCCGATTTCGGCCTATTGGTTAAAAAATGA
GCTGATTTAACAAAAATTTAACGCGAATTTTAACAAAATATTAACGCTTACAATTTCCTGATGCGGTATT
TTCTCCTTACGCATCTGTGCGGTATTTCACACCGCATCAGGTGGCACTTTTCGGGGAAATGTGCGCGGAA
CCCCTATTTGTTTATTTTTCTAAATACATTCAAATATGTATCCGCTCATGAGACAATAACCCTGATAAAT
GCTTCAATAATATTGAAAAAGGAAGAGTATGAGTATTCAACATTTCCGTGTCGCCCTTATTCCCTTTTTT
GCGGCATTTTGCCTTCCTGTTTTTGCTCACCCAGAAACGCTGGTGAAAGTAAAAGATGCTGAAGATCAGT
TGGGTGCACGAGTGGGTTACATCGAACTGGATCTCAACAGCGGTAAGATCCTTGAGAGTTTTCGCCCCGA
AGAACGTTTTCCAATGATGAGCACTTTTAAAGTTCTGCTATGTGGCGCGGTATTATCCCGTATTGACGCC
GGGCAAGAGCAACTCGGTCGCCGCATACACTATTCTCAGAATGACTTGGTTGAGTACTCACCAGTCACAG
AAAAGCATCTTACGGATGGCATGACAGTAAGAGAATTATGCAGTGCTGCCATAACCATGAGTGATAACAC
TGCGGCCAACTTACTTCTGACAACGATCGGAGGACCGAAGGAGCTAACCGCTTTTTTGCACAACATGGGG
GATCATGTAACTCGCCTTGATCGTTGGGAACCGGAGCTGAATGAAGCCATACCAAACGACGAGCGTGACA
CCACGATGCCTGTAGCAATGGCAACAACGTTGCGCAAACTATTAACTGGCGAACTACTTACTCTAGCTTC
CCGGCAACAATTAATAGACTGGATGGAGGCGGATAAAGTTGCAGGACCACTTCTGCGCTCGGCCCTTCCG
GCTGGCTGGTTTATTGCTGATAAATCTGGAGCCGGTGAGCGTGGGTCTCGCGGTATCATTGCAGCACTGG
GGCCAGATGGTAAGCCCTCCCGTATCGTAGTTATCTACACGACGGGGAGTCAGGCAACTATGGATGAACG
AAATAGACAGATCGCTGAGATAGGTGCCTCACTGATTAAGCATTGGTAACTGTCAGACCAAGTTTACTCA
TATATACTTTAGATTGATTTAAAACTTCATTTTTAATTTAAAAGGATCTAGGTGAAGATCCTTTTTGATA
ATCTCATGACCAAAATCCCTTAACGTGAGTTTTCGTTCCACTGAGCGTCAGACCCCGTAGAAAAGATCAA
AGGATCTTCTTGAGATCCTTTTTTTCTGCGCGTAATCTGCTGCTTGCAAACAAAAAAACCACCGCTACCA
GCGGTGGTTTGTTTGCCGGATCAAGAGCTACCAACTCTTTTTCCGAAGGTAACTGGCTTCAGCAGAGCGC
AGATACCAAATACTGTTCTTCTAGTGTAGCCGTAGTTAGGCCACCACTTCAAGAACTCTGTAGCACCGCC
TACATACCTCGCTCTGCTAATCCTGTTACCAGTGGCTGCTGCCAGTGGCGATAAGTCGTGTCTTACCGGG
TTGGACTCAAGACGATAGTTACCGGATAAGGCGCAGCGGTCGGGCTGAACGGGGGGTTCGTGCACACAGC
CCAGCTTGGAGCGAACGACCTACACCGAACTGAGATACCTACAGCGTGAGCTATGAGAAAGCGCCACGCT
TCCCGAAGGGAGAAAGGCGGACAGGTATCCGGTAAGCGGCAGGGTCGGAACAGGAGAGCGCACGAGGGAG
CTTCCAGGGGGAAACGCCTGGTATCTTTATAGTCCTGTCGGGTTTCGCCACCTCTGACTTGAGCGTCGAT
TTTTGTGATGCTCGTCAGGGGGGCGGAGCCTATGGAAAAACGCCAGCAACGCGGCCTTTTTACGGTTCCT
GGCCTTTTGCTGGCCTTTTGCTCACATGTTCTTTCCTGCGTTATCCCCTGATTCTGTGGATAACCGTATT
ACCGCCTTTGAGTGAGCTGATACCGCTCGCCGCAGCCGAACGACCGAGCGCAGCGAGTCAGTG
